>Addgene plasmid #69984 | pY012 (pcDNA3.1-hCMtCpf1) | addgene full sequence | sequence record 137766 | Addgene NGS result
CAGATATACGCGTTGACATTGATTATTGACTAGTTATTAATAGTAATCAATTACGGGGTCATTAGTTCAT
AGCCCATATATGGAGTTCCGCGTTACATAACTTACGGTAAATGGCCCGCCTGGCTGACCGCCCAACGACC
CCCGCCCATTGACGTCAATAATGACGTATGTTCCCATAGTAACGCCAATAGGGACTTTCCATTGACGTCA
ATGGGTGGAGTATTTACGGTAAACTGCCCACTTGGCAGTACATCAAGTGTATCATATGCCAAGTACGCCC
CCTATTGACGTCAATGACGGTAAATGGCCCGCCTGGCATTATGCCCAGTACATGACCTTATGGGACTTTC
CTACTTGGCAGTACATCTACGTATTAGTCATCGCTATTACCATGGTGATGCGGTTTTGGCAGTACATCAA
TGGGCGTGGATAGCGGTTTGACTCACGGGGATTTCCAAGTCTCCACCCCATTGACGTCAATGGGAGTTTG
TTTTGGCACCAAAATCAACGGGACTTTCCAAAATGTCGTAACAACTCCGCCCCATTGACGCAAATGGGCG
GTAGGCGTGTACGGTGGGAGGTCTATATAAGCAGAGCTCTCTGGCTAACTAGAGAACCCACTGCTTACTG
GCTTATCGAAATTAATACGACTCACTATAGGGAGACCCAAGCTGGCTAGCGTTTAAACTTAAGCTTGGTA
CCGCCACCATGAACAATTACGACGAGTTCACCAAGCTGTATCCTATCCAGAAAACCATCCGGTTTGAGCT
GAAGCCACAGGGCAGAACCATGGAGCACCTGGAGACATTCAACTTCTTTGAGGAGGACCGGGATAGAGCC
GAGAAGTATAAGATCCTGAAGGAGGCCATCGACGAGTACCACAAGAAGTTTATCGATGAGCACCTGACCA
ATATGTCCCTGGATTGGAACTCTCTGAAGCAGATCAGCGAGAAGTACTATAAGAGCAGGGAGGAGAAGGA
CAAGAAGGTGTTCCTGTCCGAGCAGAAGAGGATGCGCCAGGAGATCGTGTCTGAGTTTAAGAAGGACGAT
CGCTTCAAGGACCTGTTTTCCAAGAAGCTGTTCTCTGAGCTGCTGAAGGAGGAGATCTACAAGAAGGGCA
ACCACCAGGAGATCGACGCCCTGAAGAGCTTCGATAAGTTTTCCGGCTATTTCATCGGCCTGCACGAGAA
TAGGAAGAACATGTACTCCGACGGCGATGAGATCACCGCCATCTCCAATCGCATCGTGAATGAGAACTTC
CCCAAGTTTCTGGATAACCTGCAGAAGTACCAGGAGGCCAGGAAGAAGTATCCTGAGTGGATCATCAAGG
CCGAGAGCGCCCTGGTGGCCCACAATATCAAGATGGACGAGGTGTTCTCCCTGGAGTACTTTAATAAGGT
GCTGAACCAGGAGGGCATCCAGCGGTACAACCTGGCCCTGGGCGGCTATGTGACCAAGAGCGGCGAGAAG
ATGATGGGCCTGAATGATGCCCTGAACCTGGCCCACCAGTCCGAGAAGAGCTCCAAGGGCAGAATCCACA
TGACCCCCCTGTTCAAGCAGATCCTGTCCGAGAAGGAGTCCTTCTCTTACATCCCCGACGTGTTTACAGA
GGATTCTCAGCTGCTGCCTAGCATCGGCGGCTTCTTTGCCCAGATCGAGAATGACAAGGATGGCAACATC
TTCGACCGGGCCCTGGAGCTGATCTCTAGCTACGCCGAGTATGATACCGAGCGGATCTATATCAGACAGG
CCGACATCAATAGAGTGTCCAACGTGATCTTTGGAGAGTGGGGCACCCTGGGAGGCCTGATGAGGGAGTA
CAAGGCCGACTCTATCAATGATATCAACCTGGAGCGCACATGCAAGAAGGTGGACAAGTGGCTGGATTCT
AAGGAGTTTGCCCTGAGCGATGTGCTGGAGGCCATCAAGAGGACCGGCAACAATGACGCCTTCAACGAGT
ATATCTCCAAGATGCGGACAGCCAGAGAGAAGATCGATGCCGCCCGCAAGGAGATGAAGTTCATCAGCGA
GAAGATCTCCGGCGATGAGGAGTCTATCCACATCATCAAGACCCTGCTGGACAGCGTGCAGCAGTTCCTG
CACTTCTTTAATCTGTTTAAGGCAAGGCAGGACATCCCACTGGATGGAGCCTTCTACGCCGAGTTTGACG
AGGTGCACAGCAAGCTGTTTGCCATCGTGCCCCTGTATAACAAGGTGCGGAACTATCTGACCAAGAACAA
TCTGAACACAAAGAAGATCAAGCTGAATTTCAAGAACCCTACACTGGCCAATGGCTGGGACCAGAACAAG
GTGTACGATTATGCCTCCCTGATCTTTCTGCGGGACGGCAATTACTATCTGGGCATCATCAATCCTAAGA
GAAAGAAGAACATCAAGTTCGAGCAGGGCTCTGGCAACGGCCCCTTCTACCGGAAGATGGTGTATAAGCA
GATCCCCGGCCCTAATAAGAACCTGCCAAGAGTGTTCCTGACCTCCACAAAGGGCAAGAAGGAGTATAAG
CCCTCTAAGGAGATCATCGAGGGCTACGAGGCCGACAAGCACATCAGGGGCGATAAGTTCGACCTGGATT
TTTGTCACAAGCTGATCGATTTCTTTAAGGAGTCCATCGAGAAGCACAAGGACTGGTCTAAGTTCAACTT
CTACTTCAGCCCAACCGAGAGCTATGGCGACATCTCTGAGTTCTACCTGGATGTGGAGAAGCAGGGCTAT
CGCATGCACTTTGAGAATATCAGCGCCGAGACAATCGACGAGTATGTGGAGAAGGGCGATCTGTTTCTGT
TCCAGATCTACAACAAGGATTTTGTGAAGGCCGCCACCGGCAAGAAGGACATGCACACAATCTACTGGAA
TGCCGCCTTCAGCCCCGAGAACCTGCAGGACGTGGTGGTGAAGCTGAACGGCGAGGCCGAGCTGTTTTAT
AGGGACAAGTCCGATATCAAGGAGATCGTGCACCGCGAGGGCGAGATCCTGGTGAATAGGACCTACAACG
GCCGCACACCAGTGCCCGACAAGATCCACAAGAAGCTGACCGATTATCACAATGGCCGGACAAAGGACCT
GGGCGAGGCCAAGGAGTACCTGGATAAGGTGAGATACTTCAAGGCCCACTATGACATCACCAAGGATCGG
AGATACCTGAACGACAAGATCTATTTCCACGTGCCTCTGACCCTGAACTTCAAGGCCAACGGCAAGAAGA
ATCTGAACAAGATGGTCATCGAGAAGTTCCTGTCCGATGAGAAGGCCCACATCATCGGCATCGACAGGGG
CGAGCGCAATCTGCTGTACTATTCCATCATCGACAGGTCTGGCAAGATCATCGATCAGCAGAGCCTGAAT
GTGATCGACGGCTTTGATTATCGGGAGAAGCTGAACCAGAGAGAGATCGAGATGAAGGATGCCCGCCAGT
CTTGGAACGCCATCGGCAAGATCAAGGACCTGAAGGAGGGCTACCTGAGCAAGGCCGTGCACGAGATCAC
CAAGATGGCCATCCAGTATAATGCCATCGTGGTCATGGAGGAGCTGAACTACGGCTTCAAGCGGGGCCGG
TTCAAGGTGGAGAAGCAGATCTATCAGAAGTTCGAGAATATGCTGATCGATAAGATGAACTACCTGGTGT
TTAAGGACGCACCTGATGAGTCCCCAGGAGGCGTGCTGAATGCCTACCAGCTGACAAACCCACTGGAGTC
TTTCGCCAAGCTGGGCAAGCAGACCGGCATCCTGTTTTACGTGCCAGCCGCCTATACATCCAAGATCGAC
CCCACCACAGGCTTCGTGAATCTGTTTAACACCTCCTCTAAGACAAACGCCCAGGAGCGGAAGGAGTTCC
TGCAGAAGTTTGAGAGCATCTCCTATTCTGCCAAGGATGGCGGCATCTTTGCCTTCGCCTTTGACTACAG
AAAGTTCGGCACCAGCAAGACAGATCACAAGAACGTGTGGACCGCCTATACAAACGGCGAGAGGATGCGC
TACATCAAGGAGAAGAAGCGGAATGAGCTGTTTGACCCTTCTAAGGAGATCAAGGAGGCCCTGACCAGCT
CCGGCATCAAGTACGATGGCGGCCAGAACATCCTGCCAGACATCCTGAGGAGCAACAATAACGGCCTGAT
CTACACAATGTATTCTAGCTTCATCGCCGCCATCCAGATGCGCGTGTACGACGGCAAGGAGGATTATATC
ATCAGCCCCATCAAGAACTCCAAGGGCGAGTTCTTTAGGACCGACCCCAAGAGGCGCGAGCTGCCTATCG
ACGCCGATGCCAATGGCGCCTACAACATCGCCCTGAGGGGAGAGCTGACAATGAGGGCAATCGCAGAGAA
GTTCGACCCTGATAGCGAGAAGATGGCCAAGCTGGAGCTGAAGCACAAGGATTGGTTCGAGTTTATGCAG
ACCAGAGGCGACAAAAGGCCGGCGGCCACGAAAAAGGCCGGCCAGGCAAAAAAGAAAAAGGGATCCTACC
CATACGATGTTCCAGATTACGCTTATCCCTACGACGTGCCTGATTATGCATACCCATATGATGTCCCCGA
CTATGCCTAAGAATTCTGCAGATATCCAGCACAGTGGCGGCCGCTCGAGTCTAGAGGGCCCGTTTAAACC
CGCTGATCAGCCTCGACTGTGCCTTCTAGTTGCCAGCCATCTGTTGTTTGCCCCTCCCCCGTGCCTTCCT
TGACCCTGGAAGGTGCCACTCCCACTGTCCTTTCCTAATAAAATGAGGAAATTGCATCGCATTGTCTGAG
TAGGTGTCATTCTATTCTGGGGGGTGGGGTGGGGCAGGACAGCAAGGGGGAGGATTGGGAAGACAATAGC
AGGCATGCTGGGGATGCGGTGGGCTCTATGGCTTCTGAGGCGGAAAGAACCAGCTGGGGCTCTAGGGGGT
ATCCCC
[124 nt withheld, positions 4907-5030]
C
[91 nt withheld, positions 5032-5122]
A
[49 nt withheld, positions 5124-5172]
CCTTTGACGTTGGAGTCCACGTTCTTT
[37 nt withheld, positions 5200-5236]
ACCCTATCTCGGTCTATTCTTTTGATTTATAAGGGATTTTGCCGATTTCGGCCTATTGGTTAAAAAATGA
GCTGATTTAACAAAAATTTAACGCGAATTAATTCTGTGGAATGTGTGTCAGTTAGGGTGTGGAAAGTCCC
CAGGCTCCCCAGCAGGCAGAAGTATGCAAAGCATGCATCTCAATTAGTCAGCAACCAGGTGTGGAAAGTC
CCCAGGCTCCCCAGCAGGCAGAAGTATGCAAAGCATGCATCTCAATTAGTCAGCAACCATAGTCCCGCCC
CTAACTCCGCCCATCCCGCCCCTAACTCCGCCCAGTTCCGCCCATTCTCCGCCCCATGGCTGACTAATTT
TTTTTATTTATGCAGAGGCCGAGGCCGCCTCTGCCTCTGAGCTATTCCAGAAGTAGTGAGGAGGCTTTTT
TGGAGGCCTAGGCTTTTGCAAAAAGCTCCCGGGAGCTTGTATATCCATTTTCGGATCTGATCAAGAGACA
GGATGAGGATCGTTTCGCATGATTGAACAAGATGGATTGCACGCAGGTTCTCCGGCCGCTTGGGTGGAGA
GGCTATTCGGCTATGACTGGGCACAACAGACAATCGGCTGCTCTGATGCCGCCGTGTTCCGGCTGTCAGC
GCAGGGGCGCCCGGTTCTTTTTGTCAAGACCGACCTGTCCGGTGCCCTGAATGAACTGCAGGACGAGGCA
GCGCGGCTATCGTGGCTGGCCACGACGGGCGTTCCTTGCGCAGCTGTGCTCGACGTTGTCACTGAAGCGG
GAAGGGACTGGCTGCTATTGGGCGAAGTGCCGGGGCAGGATCTCCTGTCATCTCACCTTGCTCCTGCCGA
GAAAGTATCCATCATGGCTGATGCAATGCGGCGGCTGCATACGCTTGATCCGGCTACCTGCCCATTCGAC
CACCAAGCGAAACATCGCATCGAGCGAGCACGTACTCGGATGGAAGCCGGTCTTGTCGATCAGGATGATC
TGGACGAAGAGCATCAGGGGCTCGCGCCAGCCGAACTGTTCGCCAGGCTCAAGGCGCGCATGCCCGACGG
CGAGGATCTCGTCGTGACCCATGGCGATGCCTGCTTGCCGAATATCATGGTGGAAAATGGCCGCTTTTCT
GGATTCATCGACTGTGGCCGGCTGGGTGTGGCGGACCGCTATCAGGACATAGCGTTGGCTACCCGTGATA
TTGCTGAAGAGCTTGGCGGCGAATGGGCTGACCGCTTCCTCGTGCTTTACGGTATCGCCGCTCCCGATTC
GCAGCGCATCGCCTTCTATCGCCTTCTTGACGAGTTCTTCTGAGCGGGACTCTGGGGTTCGAAATGACCG
ACCAAGCGACGCCCAACCTGCCATCACGAGATTTCGATTCCACCGCCGCCTTCTATGAAAGGTTGGGCTT
CGGAATCGTTTTCCGGGACGCCGGCTGGATGATCCTCCAGCGCGGGGATCTCATGCTGGAGTTCTTCGCC
CACCCCAACTTGTTTATTGCAGCTTATAATGGTTACAAATAAAGCAATAGCATCACAAATTTCACAAATA
AAGCATTTTTTTCACTGCATTCTAGTTGTGGTTTGTCCAAACTCATCAATGTATCTTATCATGTCTGTAT
ACCGTCGACCTCTAGCTAGAGCTTGGCGTAATCATGGTCATAGCTGTTTCCTGTGTGAAATTGTTATCCG
CTCACAATTCCACACAACATACGAGCCGGAAGCATAAAGTGTAAAGCCTGGGGTGCCTAATGAGTGAGCT
AACTCACATTAATTGCGTTGCGCTCACTGCCCGCTTTCCAGTCGGGAAACCTGTCGTGCCAGCTGCATTA
ATGAATCGGCCAACGCGCGGGGAGAGGCGGTTTGCGTATTGGGCGCTCTTCCGCTTCCTCGCTCACTGAC
TCGCTGCGCTCGGTCGTTCGGCTGCGGCGAGCGGTATCAGCTCACTCAAAGGCGGTAATACGGTTATCCA
CAGAATCAGGGGATAACGCAGGAAAGAACATGTGAGCAAAAGGCCAGCAAAAGGCCAGGAACCGTAAAAA
GGCCGCGTTGCTGGCGTTTTTCCATAGGCTCCGCCCCCCTGACGAGCATCACAAAAATCGACGCTCAAGT
CAGAGGTGGCGAAACCCGACAGGACTATAAAGATACCAGGCGTTTCCCCCTGGAAGCTCCCTCGTGCGCT
CTCCTGTTCCGACCCTGCCGCTTACCGGATACCTGTCCGCCTTTCTCCCTTCGGGAAGCGTGGCGCTTTC
TCATAGCTCACGCTGTAGGTATCTCAGTTCGGTGTAGGTCGTTCGCTCCAAGCTGGGCTGTGTGCACGAA
CCCCCCGTTCAGCCCGACCGCTGCGCCTTATCCGGTAACTATCGTCTTGAGTCCAACCCGGTAAGACACG
ACTTATCGCCACTGGCAGCAGCCACTGGTAACAGGATTAGCAGAGCGAGGTATGTAGGCGGTGCTACAGA
GTTCTTGAAGTGGTGGCCTAACTACGGCTACACTAGAAGAACAGTATTTGGTATCTGCGCTCTGCTGAAG
CCAGTTACCTTCGGAAAAAGAGTTGGTAGCTCTTGATCCGGCAAACAAACCACCGCTGGTAGCGGTGGTT
TTTTTGTTTGCAAGCAGCAGATTACGCGCAGAAAAAAAGGATCTCAAGAAGATCCTTTGATCTTTTCTAC
GGGGTCTGACGCTCAGTGGAACGAAAACTCACGTTAAGGGATTTTGGTCATGAGATTATCAAAAAGGATC
TTCACCTAGATCCTTTTAAATTAAAAATGAAGTTTTAAATCAATCTAAAGTATATATGAGTAAACTTGGT
CTGACAGTTACCAATGCTTAATCAGTGAGGCACCTATCTCAGCGATCTGTCTATTTCGTTCATCCATAGT
TGCCTGACTCCCCGTCGTGTAGATAACTACGATACGGGAGGGCTTACCATCTGGCCCCAGTGCTGCAATG
ATACCGCGAGACCCACGCTCACCGGCTCCAGATTTATCAGCAATAAACCAGCCAGCCGGAAGGGCCGAGC
GCAGAAGTGGTCCTGCAACTTTATCCGCCTCCATCCAGTCTATTAATTGTTGCCGGGAAGCTAGAGTAAG
TAGTTCGCCAGTTAATAGTTTGCGCAACGTTGTTGCCATTGCTACAGGCATCGTGGTGTCACGCTCGTCG
TTTGGTATGGCTTCATTCAGCTCCGGTTCCCAACGATCAAGGCGAGTTACATGATCCCCCATGTTGTGCA
AAAAAGCGGTTAGCTCCTTCGGTCCTCCGATCGTTGTCAGAAGTAAGTTGGCCGCAGTGTTATCACTCAT
GGTTATGGCAGCACTGCATAATTCTCTTACTGTCATGCCATCCGTAAGATGCTTTTCTGTGACTGGTGAG
TACTCAACCAAGTCATTCTGAGAATAGTGTATGCGGCGACCGAGTTGCTCTTGCCCGGCGTCAATACGGG
ATAATACCGCGCCACATAGCAGAACTTTAAAAGTGCTCATCATTGGAAAACGTTCTTCGGGGCGAAAACT
CTCAAGGATCTTACCGCTGTTGAGATCCAGTTCGATGTAACCCACTCGTGCACCCAACTGATCTTCAGCA
TCTTTTACTTTCACCAGCGTTTCTGGGTGAGCAAAAACAGGAAGGCAAAATGCCGCAAAAAAGGGAATAA
GGGCGACACGGAAATGTTGAATACTCATACTCTTCCTTTTTCAATATTATTGAAGCATTTATCAGGGTTA
TTGTCTCATGAGCGGATACATATTTGAATGTATTTAGAAAAATAAACAAATAGGGGTTCCGCGCACATTT
CCCCGAAAAGTGCCACCTGACGTCGACGGATCGGGAGATCTCCCGATCCCCTATGGTGCACTCTCAGTAC
AATCTGCTCTGATGCCGCATAGTTAAGCCAGTATCTGCTCCCTGCTTGTGTGTTGGAGGTCGCTGAGTAG
TGCGCGAGCAAAATTTAAGCTACAACAAGGCAAGGCTTGACCGACAATTGCATGAAGAATCTGCTTAGGG
TTAGGCGTTTTGCGCTGCTTCGCGATGTACGGGC
Features (pLannotate 1.2.2; 21 found; start..end, strand, type, name):
     15..394     +  enhancer       CMV enhancer: human cytomegalovirus immediate early enhancer
    395..598     +  promoter       CMV promoter: human cytomegalovirus (CMV) immediate early promoter
    594..627     +  LTR            5' LTR (truncated) (fragment): truncated 5' long terminal repeat (LTR) from HIV-1
    643..661     +  promoter       T7 promoter: promoter for bacteriophage T7 RNA polymerase
   4423..4470    +  CDS            nucleoplasmin NLS: bipartite nuclear localization signal from nucleoplasmin
   4477..4557    +  CDS            3xHA: three tandem HA epitope tags
   4637..4861    +  polyA_signal   bGH poly(A) signal: bovine growth hormone polyadenylation signal
   4865..4886    +  promoter       SV40 promoter (fragment): SV40 enhancer and early promoter
   4907..5335    +  rep_origin     f1 ori (sequence partly withheld): f1 bacteriophage origin of replication; arrow indicates direction of (+) strand synthesis
   5349..5678    +  promoter       SV40 promoter: SV40 enhancer and early promoter
   5745..6536    +  CDS            neo: KKA2_KLEPN - Also known as kan, nptII. Experimental evidence at protein level: Swiss-Prot protein existence level 1. Resistance to kanamycin, neomycin, paromomycin, ribostamycin, butirosin and gentamicin B. From Klebsiella pneumoniae.
   6560..6718    +  CDS            ble (fragment): BLE_KLEPN - Experimental evidence at protein level: Swiss-Prot protein existence level 1. Binding protein with a strong affinity to the bleomycin family of antibiotics. Binds to CL990; an antimitotic-antibiotic compound. From Klebsiella pneumoniae.
   6713..6834    +  polyA_signal   SV40 poly(A) signal: SV40 polyadenylation signal
   6907..6923    -  protein_bind   lac operator: The lac repressor binds to the lac operator to inhibit transcription in E. coli. This inhibition can be relieved by adding lactose or isopropyl-β-D-thiogalactopyranoside (IPTG). lac repressor encoded by lacI
   6931..6961    -  promoter       lac promoter: promoter for the E. coli lac operon
   6976..6997    -  protein_bind   CAP binding site: CAP binding activates transcription in the presence of cAMP. E. coli catabolite activator protein
   7010..7102    -  CDS            lacI (fragment): lac repressor; lacI; The lac repressor binds to the lac operator to inhibit transcription in E. coli. This inhibition can be relieved by adding lactose or isopropyl-β-D-thiogalactopyranoside (IPTG).
   7285..7873    -  rep_origin     ori: high-copy-number ColE1/pMB1/pBR322/pUC origin of replication
   8044..8904    -  CDS            AmpR: β-lactamase; bla; confers resistance to ampicillin, carbenicillin, and related antibiotics
   8905..9009    -  promoter       AmpR promoter: bla
   9068..9120    -  misc_feature   bom (fragment): basis of mobility region from pBR322
