[The description below was written by a language model from this plasmid's Addgene catalogue record and pLannotate feature annotations shown in this document.]
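Description:
pY012 (pcDNA3.1-hCMtCpf1) is a mammalian expression plasmid built on the pcDNA3.1 backbone that produces a human codon-optimized Cpf1 (Cas12a-family) nuclease from Candidatus Methanoplasma termitum. It is propagated in E. coli through a high-copy ColE1/pUC-type origin with ampicillin selection from the β-lactamase gene. It also carries an f1 origin for single-stranded DNA production. For selection in mammalian cells, an SV40 early promoter drives the neomycin phosphotransferase gene, followed by an SV40 polyadenylation signal, which allows G418 selection of stable transfectants. The catalogue lists a total size of about 9.4 kb, while the sequenced record covers 9,260 nt.

The payload is a roughly 3.85 kb hCMtCpf1 open reading frame under the CMV immediate-early enhancer and promoter. A T7 promoter just upstream of the coding region could also support in vitro transcription. The feature table does not annotate the Cpf1 coding sequence itself, but the unannotated span between the T7 promoter and the C-terminal tags matches the position and size of the insert. At its C terminus the nuclease is fused to a bipartite nucleoplasmin nuclear localization signal, which directs the protein to the nucleus, and to a 3xHA epitope tag for immunodetection. The transcript is terminated by the bGH polyadenylation signal. Small fragment hits such as the HIV-1 LTR, ble, lacI and bom are probably backbone remnants or annotation artefacts rather than functional elements.

No guide RNA cassette is annotated, so the crRNA would have to be supplied separately. The construct is one of a set of Cpf1 orthologs used to characterize Cpf1 as a single RNA-guided endonuclease of a class 2 CRISPR-Cas system, and it serves to express this ortholog in mammalian cells.
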