Addgene plasmid #69984: pY012 (pcDNA3.1-hCMtCpf1)
Purpose: Expresses humanized CMtCpf1
Depositing lab: Feng Zhang. Depositing organization: Broad Institute. Publication: Cpf1 Is a Single RNA-Guided Endonuclease of a Class 2 CRISPR-Cas System. Zetsche B, Gootenberg JS, Abudayyeh OO, Slaymaker IM, Makarova KS, Essletzbichler P, Volz SE, Joung J, van der Oost J, Regev A, Koonin EV, Zhang F. Cell. 2015 Sep 23. pii: S0092-8674(15)01200-3. doi: 10.1016/j.cell.2015.09.038. PubMed 26422227.
Backbone
  Vector backbone: pcDNA3.1
  Backbone size w/o insert (bp): 5354
  Total vector size (bp): 9400
  Vector type: Mammalian Expression, CRISPR
  Selectable markers: Neomycin (select with G418)
Growth in bacteria
  Bacterial resistance: Ampicillin, 100 μg/mL
  Growth temperature: 37°C
  Growth strain: NEB Stable
  Copy number: Unknown
Gene/Insert
  Gene/Insert name: hCMtCpf1 (alt name: Cpf1)
  Species: Candidatus_Methanoplasma_termitum
  Insert size (bp): 3852
  Promoter: CMV
  Tag / fusion protein: NLS-3xHA (C terminal on insert)
  Cloning method: Unknown
  Sequencing primers: 5′ CMV-F; 3′ b
Resource information
  A portion of this plasmid was derived from a plasmid made by: GenScript
Terms and licenses: Academic/Nonprofit Terms; Industry Terms: Not Available to Industry
How to cite: pY012 (pcDNA3.1-hCMtCpf1) was a gift from Feng Zhang (Addgene plasmid # 69984 ; http://n2t.net/addgene:69984 ; RRID:Addgene_69984)
