>Addgene plasmid #69984 | pY012 (pcDNA3.1-hCMtCpf1) | depositor partial sequence | sequence record 124369 | humanized CMtCpf1
ATGAACAATTACGACGAGTTCACCAAGCTGTATCCTATCCAGAAAACCATCCGGTTTGAGCTGAAGCCAC
AGGGCAGAACCATGGAGCACCTGGAGACATTCAACTTCTTTGAGGAGGACCGGGATAGAGCCGAGAAGTA
TAAGATCCTGAAGGAGGCCATCGACGAGTACCACAAGAAGTTTATCGATGAGCACCTGACCAATATGTCC
CTGGATTGGAACTCTCTGAAGCAGATCAGCGAGAAGTACTATAAGAGCAGGGAGGAGAAGGACAAGAAGG
TGTTCCTGTCCGAGCAGAAGAGGATGCGCCAGGAGATCGTGTCTGAGTTTAAGAAGGACGATCGCTTCAA
GGACCTGTTTTCCAAGAAGCTGTTCTCTGAGCTGCTGAAGGAGGAGATCTACAAGAAGGGCAACCACCAG
GAGATCGACGCCCTGAAGAGCTTCGATAAGTTTTCCGGCTATTTCATCGGCCTGCACGAGAATAGGAAGA
ACATGTACTCCGACGGCGATGAGATCACCGCCATCTCCAATCGCATCGTGAATGAGAACTTCCCCAAGTT
TCTGGATAACCTGCAGAAGTACCAGGAGGCCAGGAAGAAGTATCCTGAGTGGATCATCAAGGCCGAGAGC
GCCCTGGTGGCCCACAATATCAAGATGGACGAGGTGTTCTCCCTGGAGTACTTTAATAAGGTGCTGAACC
AGGAGGGCATCCAGCGGTACAACCTGGCCCTGGGCGGCTATGTGACCAAGAGCGGCGAGAAGATGATGGG
CCTGAATGATGCCCTGAACCTGGCCCACCAGTCCGAGAAGAGCTCCAAGGGCAGAATCCACATGACCCCC
CTGTTCAAGCAGATCCTGTCCGAGAAGGAGTCCTTCTCTTACATCCCCGACGTGTTTACAGAGGATTCTC
AGCTGCTGCCTAGCATCGGCGGCTTCTTTGCCCAGATCGAGAATGACAAGGATGGCAACATCTTCGACCG
GGCCCTGGAGCTGATCTCTAGCTACGCCGAGTATGATACCGAGCGGATCTATATCAGACAGGCCGACATC
AATAGAGTGTCCAACGTGATCTTTGGAGAGTGGGGCACCCTGGGAGGCCTGATGAGGGAGTACAAGGCCG
ACTCTATCAATGATATCAACCTGGAGCGCACATGCAAGAAGGTGGACAAGTGGCTGGATTCTAAGGAGTT
TGCCCTGAGCGATGTGCTGGAGGCCATCAAGAGGACCGGCAACAATGACGCCTTCAACGAGTATATCTCC
AAGATGCGGACAGCCAGAGAGAAGATCGATGCCGCCCGCAAGGAGATGAAGTTCATCAGCGAGAAGATCT
CCGGCGATGAGGAGTCTATCCACATCATCAAGACCCTGCTGGACAGCGTGCAGCAGTTCCTGCACTTCTT
TAATCTGTTTAAGGCAAGGCAGGACATCCCACTGGATGGAGCCTTCTACGCCGAGTTTGACGAGGTGCAC
AGCAAGCTGTTTGCCATCGTGCCCCTGTATAACAAGGTGCGGAACTATCTGACCAAGAACAATCTGAACA
CAAAGAAGATCAAGCTGAATTTCAAGAACCCTACACTGGCCAATGGCTGGGACCAGAACAAGGTGTACGA
TTATGCCTCCCTGATCTTTCTGCGGGACGGCAATTACTATCTGGGCATCATCAATCCTAAGAGAAAGAAG
AACATCAAGTTCGAGCAGGGCTCTGGCAACGGCCCCTTCTACCGGAAGATGGTGTATAAGCAGATCCCCG
GCCCTAATAAGAACCTGCCAAGAGTGTTCCTGACCTCCACAAAGGGCAAGAAGGAGTATAAGCCCTCTAA
GGAGATCATCGAGGGCTACGAGGCCGACAAGCACATCAGGGGCGATAAGTTCGACCTGGATTTTTGTCAC
AAGCTGATCGATTTCTTTAAGGAGTCCATCGAGAAGCACAAGGACTGGTCTAAGTTCAACTTCTACTTCA
GCCCAACCGAGAGCTATGGCGACATCTCTGAGTTCTACCTGGATGTGGAGAAGCAGGGCTATCGCATGCA
CTTTGAGAATATCAGCGCCGAGACAATCGACGAGTATGTGGAGAAGGGCGATCTGTTTCTGTTCCAGATC
TACAACAAGGATTTTGTGAAGGCCGCCACCGGCAAGAAGGACATGCACACAATCTACTGGAATGCCGCCT
TCAGCCCCGAGAACCTGCAGGACGTGGTGGTGAAGCTGAACGGCGAGGCCGAGCTGTTTTATAGGGACAA
GTCCGATATCAAGGAGATCGTGCACCGCGAGGGCGAGATCCTGGTGAATAGGACCTACAACGGCCGCACA
CCAGTGCCCGACAAGATCCACAAGAAGCTGACCGATTATCACAATGGCCGGACAAAGGACCTGGGCGAGG
CCAAGGAGTACCTGGATAAGGTGAGATACTTCAAGGCCCACTATGACATCACCAAGGATCGGAGATACCT
GAACGACAAGATCTATTTCCACGTGCCTCTGACCCTGAACTTCAAGGCCAACGGCAAGAAGAATCTGAAC
AAGATGGTCATCGAGAAGTTCCTGTCCGATGAGAAGGCCCACATCATCGGCATCGACAGGGGCGAGCGCA
ATCTGCTGTACTATTCCATCATCGACAGGTCTGGCAAGATCATCGATCAGCAGAGCCTGAATGTGATCGA
CGGCTTTGATTATCGGGAGAAGCTGAACCAGAGAGAGATCGAGATGAAGGATGCCCGCCAGTCTTGGAAC
GCCATCGGCAAGATCAAGGACCTGAAGGAGGGCTACCTGAGCAAGGCCGTGCACGAGATCACCAAGATGG
CCATCCAGTATAATGCCATCGTGGTCATGGAGGAGCTGAACTACGGCTTCAAGCGGGGCCGGTTCAAGGT
GGAGAAGCAGATCTATCAGAAGTTCGAGAATATGCTGATCGATAAGATGAACTACCTGGTGTTTAAGGAC
GCACCTGATGAGTCCCCAGGAGGCGTGCTGAATGCCTACCAGCTGACAAACCCACTGGAGTCTTTCGCCA
AGCTGGGCAAGCAGACCGGCATCCTGTTTTACGTGCCAGCCGCCTATACATCCAAGATCGACCCCACCAC
AGGCTTCGTGAATCTGTTTAACACCTCCTCTAAGACAAACGCCCAGGAGCGGAAGGAGTTCCTGCAGAAG
TTTGAGAGCATCTCCTATTCTGCCAAGGATGGCGGCATCTTTGCCTTCGCCTTTGACTACAGAAAGTTCG
GCACCAGCAAGACAGATCACAAGAACGTGTGGACCGCCTATACAAACGGCGAGAGGATGCGCTACATCAA
GGAGAAGAAGCGGAATGAGCTGTTTGACCCTTCTAAGGAGATCAAGGAGGCCCTGACCAGCTCCGGCATC
AAGTACGATGGCGGCCAGAACATCCTGCCAGACATCCTGAGGAGCAACAATAACGGCCTGATCTACACAA
TGTATTCTAGCTTCATCGCCGCCATCCAGATGCGCGTGTACGACGGCAAGGAGGATTATATCATCAGCCC
CATCAAGAACTCCAAGGGCGAGTTCTTTAGGACCGACCCCAAGAGGCGCGAGCTGCCTATCGACGCCGAT
GCCAATGGCGCCTACAACATCGCCCTGAGGGGAGAGCTGACAATGAGGGCAATCGCAGAGAAGTTCGACC
CTGATAGCGAGAAGATGGCCAAGCTGGAGCTGAAGCACAAGGATTGGTTCGAGTTTATGCAGACCAGAGG
CGACAAAAGGCCGGCGGCCACGAAAAAGGCCGGCCAGGCAAAAAAGAAAAAGGGATCCTACCCATACGAT
GTTCCAGATTACGCTTATCCCTACGACGTGCCTGATTATGCATACCCATATGATGTCCCCGACTATGCCT
AA
