>Addgene plasmid #69984 | pY012 (pcDNA3.1-hCMtCpf1) | addgene partial sequence | sequence record 125617 | CMV-F 5'-CGCAAATGGGCGGTAGGCGTG-3'
ACTAGAGAACCCACTGCTTACTGGCTTATCGAAATTAATACGACTCACTATAGGGAGACCCAAGCTGGCT
AGCGTTTAAACTTAAGCTTGGTACCGCCACCATGAACAATTACGACGAGTTCACCAAGCTGTATCCTATC
CAGAAAACCATCCGGTTTGAGCTGAAGCCACAGGGCAGAACCATGGAGCACCTGGAGACATTCAACTTCT
TTGAGGAGGACCGGGATAGAGCCGAGAAGTATAAGATCCTGAAGGAGGCCATCGACGAGTACCACAAGAA
GTTTATCGATGAGCACCTGACCAATATGTCCCTGGATTGGAACTCTCTGAAGCAGATCAGCGAGAAGTAC
TATAAGAGCAGGGAGGAGAAGGACAAGAAGGTGTTCCTGTCCGAGCAGAAGAGGATGCGCCAGGAGATCG
TGTCTGAGTTTAAGAAGGACGATCGCTTCAAGGACCTGTTTTCCAAGAAGCTGTTCTCTGAGCTGCTGAA
GGAGGAGATCTACAAGAAGGGCAACCACCAGGAGATCGACGCCCTGAAGAGCTTCGATAAGTTTTCCGGC
TATTTCATCGGCCTGCACGAGAATAGGAAGAACATGTACTCCGACGGCGATGAGATCACCGCCATCTCCA
ATCGCATCGTGAATGAGAACTTCCCCAAGTTTCTGGATAACCTGCAGAAGTACCAGGAGGCCAGGAAGAA
GTATCCTGAGTGGATCATCAAGGCCGAGAGCGCCCTGGTGGCCCACAATATCAAGATGGACGAGGTGTTC
TCCCTGGAGTACTTTAATAAGGTGCTGAACCAGGAGGGCATCCAGCGGTACAACCTGGCCCTGGGCGGCT
ATGTGACCAAGAGCGGCGAGAAGATGATGGGCCTGAATGATGCCCTGAACCTGG
