>Addgene plasmid #69984 | pY012 (pcDNA3.1-hCMtCpf1) | addgene partial sequence | sequence record 125619 | BGH-rev 5'-TAGAAGGCACAGTCGAGG-3'
CTCTAGACTCGAGCGGCCGCCACTGTGCTGGATATCTGCAGAATTCTTAGGCATAGTCGGGGACATCATA
TGGGTATGCATAATCAGGCACGTCGTAGGGATAAGCGTAATCTGGAACATCGTATGGGTAGGATCCCTTT
TTCTTTTTTGCCTGGCCGGCCTTTTTCGTGGCCGCCGGCCTTTTGTCGCCTCTGGTCTGCATAAACTCGA
ACCAATCCTTGTGCTTCAGCTCCAGCTTGGCCATCTTCTCGCTATCAGGGTCGAACTTCTCTGCGATTGC
CCTCATTGTCAGCTCTCCCCTCAGGGCGATGTTGTAGGCGCCATTGGCATCGGCGTCGATAGGCAGCTCG
CGCCTCTTGGGGTCGGTCCTAAAGAACTCGCCCTTGGAGTTCTTGATGGGGCTGATGATATAATCCTCCT
TGCCGTCGTACACGCGCATCTGGATGGCGGCGATGAAGCTAGAATACATTGTGTAGATCAGGCCGTTATT
GTTGCTCCTCAGGATGTCTGGCAGGATGTTCTGGCCGCCATCGTACTTGATGCCGGAGCTGGTCAGGGCC
TCCTTGATCTCCTTAGAAGGGTCAAACAGCTCATTCCGCTTCTTCTCCTTGATGTAGCGCATCCTCTCGC
CGTTTGTATAGGCGGTCCACACGTTCTTGTGATCTGTCTTGCTGGTGCCGAACTTTCTGTAGTCAAAGGC
GAAGGCAAAGATGCCGCCATCCTTGGCAGAATAGGAGATGCTCTCAAACTTCTGCAGGAACTCCTTCCGC
TCCTGGGCGTTTGTCTTAGAGGAGGTGTTAAACAGATTCACGAAGCCTGTGGTGGGGTCGATCTTGGATG
TATAGGCGGCTGGCACGTAAAACAGGATGCCGGTCTGCTTGCCCAGCTTGGCGAAAGACTCCAGTGGGTT
TGT
